Addgene plasmid #225878: pUCmini-UGCG-EGFP
Purpose: Plasmid donor template for CRISPR/Cas9 mediated UGCG knockout by EGFP insertion
Depositing lab: Yohei Sato. Depositing organization: Jikei University. Publication: UDP-glucose ceramide glucosyltransferase specifically upregulated in plasmacytoid dendritic cells regulates type I interferon production upon CpG stimulation. Sato Y, Osada E, Ushiki T, Maeda T, Manome Y. Biochem Biophys Res Commun. 2024 Sep 18;733:150703. doi: 10.1016/j.bbrc.2024.150703. PubMed 39307111.
Backbone
  Vector backbone: pUCmini
  Vector type: Mammalian Expression, CRISPR
Growth in bacteria
  Bacterial resistance: Ampicillin, 100 μg/mL
  Growth temperature: 37°C
  Growth strain: DH5alpha
  Copy number: Unknown
Gene/Insert
  Gene/Insert name: EGFP
Terms and licenses: Academic/Nonprofit Terms; Industry Terms: Not Available to Industry
How to cite: pUCmini-UGCG-EGFP was a gift from Yohei Sato (Addgene plasmid # 225878 ; http://n2t.net/addgene:225878 ; RRID:Addgene_225878)
