[The description below was written by a language model from this plasmid's Addgene catalogue record and pLannotate feature annotations shown in this document.]
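Description:
pUCmini-UGCG-EGFP is a small (about 3.8 kb) bacterial plasmid built on the pUCmini backbone that serves as a homology-directed repair donor template for CRISPR/Cas9 editing in mammalian cells. It is propagated in E. coli through a high-copy ColE1/pUC-type origin of replication and selected with ampicillin through a β-lactamase gene driven by its native bla promoter. The backbone carries no annotated mammalian selection marker or viral elements, and the plasmid encodes neither Cas9 nor a guide RNA, so these must be supplied separately.

The payload is a self-contained EGFP expression cassette. The human PGK1 promoter drives mammalian codon-optimised EGFP, which is followed by a bovine growth hormone polyadenylation signal. Immediately downstream of the cassette, the annotation detects a fragment of the human UGCG coding sequence (UDP-glucose ceramide glucosyltransferase, the enzyme that makes glucosylceramide, the core of glycosphingolipids). This fragment is consistent with one homology arm targeting the UGCG locus. The roughly 300 nt upstream of the cassette is unannotated apart from a short bGH poly(A) fragment. It may contain the other homology arm, perhaps non-coding genomic sequence, but the record does not state this or define the arm boundaries.

According to the stated purpose, Cas9 cleavage at UGCG followed by repair from this donor inserts the PGK-EGFP cassette into the gene. This disrupts UGCG and marks edited cells with constitutive green fluorescence, which would allow knockout cells to be identified or sorted. The associated publication concerns the role of UGCG in type I interferon production by plasmacytoid dendritic cells.
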