Features (pLannotate 1.2.2; 8 found; start..end, strand, type, name):
    306..328     +  polyA_signal   bGH poly(A) signal (fragment): bovine growth hormone polyadenylation signal
    339..849     +  promoter       hPGK promoter: human phosphoglycerate kinase 1 promoter
    871..1590    +  CDS            EGFP: the original enhanced GFP (Yang et al., 1996) mammalian codon-optimized
   1596..1707    +  polyA_signal   bGH poly(A) signal: bovine growth hormone polyadenylation signal
   1708..1875    +  CDS            UGCG (fragment): CEGT_HUMAN - Experimental evidence at protein level: Swiss-Prot protein existence level 1. Catalyzes at the cytosolic surface of the Golgi, the initial step of the glucosylceramide-based glycosphingolipid/GSL synthetic pathway, the transfer of glucose from UDP-glucose to ceramide to produce glucosylceramide/GlcCer (PubMed:8643456, PubMed:1532799). Glucosylceramide is the core component of glycosphingolipids/GSLs, amphipathic molecules consisting of a ceramide lipid moiety embedded in the outer leaflet of the membrane, linked to one of hundreds of different externally oriented oligosaccharide s
   2080..2668    -  rep_origin     ori: high-copy-number ColE1/pMB1/pBR322/pUC origin of replication
   2839..3699    -  CDS            AmpR: β-lactamase; bla; confers resistance to ampicillin, carbenicillin, and related antibiotics
   3700..3804    -  promoter       AmpR promoter: bla
>Addgene plasmid #225878 | pUCmini-UGCG-EGFP | addgene full sequence | sequence record 448435 | Addgene NGS Result
CCAATGATCTCGAGTCACATATAAAATACACTAACAATAGCTGATGAGCTTTAAAAAATCGCAAAAAATC
TCATAATGTTTTAAGAAAGTTTATGAATTTGTGTTGGACCGCATTCAAAGCCATGCTTACCTGGTTCTAC
TTCCCTTCATGTTTAGATCCTCTTTTAGAAAGATGTCAAGTTTTAAAAATCTTAACTTAGAATTTAGGGA
TTTATTGATAGCTTGTCAGTGCTTTGATTTGACACTAATGTATTCTATAGAAATAATTTTTATATCATTT
GCTTTTTAGCCGATTACACGTCAACGCATGCTGGGGATGCGGTGGGCTGAATTCCCACGGGGTTGGGGTT
GCGCCTTTTCCAAGGCAGCCCTGGGTTTGCGCAGGGACGCGGCTGCTCTGGGCGTGGTTCCGGGAAACGC
AGCGGCGCCGACCCTGGGTCTCGCACATTCTTCACGTCCGTTCGCAGCGTCACCCGGATCTTCGCCGCTA
CCCTTGTGGGCCCCCCGGCGACGCTTCCTGCTCCGCCCCTAAGTCGGGAAGGTTCCTTGCGGTTCGCGGC
GTGCCGGACGTGACAAACGGAAGCCGCACGTCTCACTAGTACCCTCGCAGACGGACAGCGCCAGGGAGCA
ATGGCAGCGCGCCGACCGCGATGGGCTGTGGCCAATAGCGGCTGCTCAGCGGGGCGCGCCGAGAGCAGCG
GCCGGGAAGGGGCGGTGCGGGAGGCGGGGTGTGGGGCGGTAGTGTGGGCCCTGTTCCTGCCCGCGCGGTG
TTCCGCATTCTGCAAGCCTCCGGAGCGCACGTCGGCAGTCGGCTCCCTCGTTGACCGAATCACCGACCTC
TCTCCCCAGGGGGATCCACCGGTCGCCACCATGGTGAGCAAGGGCGAGGAGCTGTTCACCGGGGTGGTGC
CCATCCTGGTCGAGCTGGACGGCGACGTAAACGGCCACAAGTTCAGCGTGTCCGGCGAGGGCGAGGGCGA
TGCCACCTACGGCAAGCTGACCCTGAAGTTCATCTGCACCACCGGCAAGCTGCCCGTGCCCTGGCCCACC
CTCGTGACCACCCTGACCTACGGCGTGCAGTGCTTCAGCCGCTACCCCGACCACATGAAGCAGCACGACT
TCTTCAAGTCCGCCATGCCCGAAGGCTACGTCCAGGAGCGCACCATCTTCTTCAAGGACGACGGCAACTA
CAAGACCCGCGCCGAGGTGAAGTTCGAGGGCGACACCCTGGTGAACCGCATCGAGCTGAAGGGCATCGAC
TTCAAGGAGGACGGCAACATCCTGGGGCACAAGCTGGAGTACAACTACAACAGCCACAACGTCTATATCA
TGGCCGACAAGCAGAAGAACGGCATCAAGGTGAACTTCAAGATCCGCCACAACATCGAGGACGGCAGCGT
GCAGCTCGCCGACCACTACCAGCAGAACACCCCCATCGGCGACGGCCCCGTGCTGCTGCCCGACAACCAC
TACCTGAGCACCCAGTCCGCCCTGAGCAAAGACCCCAACGAGAAGCGCGATCACATGGTCCTGCTGGAGT
TCGTGACCGCCGCCGGGATCACTCTCGGCATGGACGAGCTGTACAAGTAAGTCGACTGTGCCTTCTAGTT
GCCAGCCATCTGTTGTTTGCCCCTCCCCCGTGCCTTCCTTGACCCTGGAAGGTGCCACTCCCACTGTCCT
TTCCTAATAAAATGAGGAAATTGCATCATCGATAAGAAGCCAACTGACAAACAGCCTTATAGCAAGCTCC
CAGGTGTCTCTCTTCTGAAACCACTGAAAGGGGTAGATCCTAACTTAATCAACAACCTGGAAACATTCTT
TGAATTGGATTATCCCAAAGTAAGTTCAGTGTTACGGTTTTTTGTTTTGTTTTGTTTTGTTTTGTTCCCC
TCATGATAAACATTTAGGGATTTTAACACTGTATAAGGTGAAGGTATTAAAAATTCATGATGATATTGGC
CTCATAAAATATAACCTTTAGTAGTAGTCATCACAGAACAGAGCTAGCATCGGAAAGAACATGTGAGCAA
AAGGCCAGCAAAAGGCCAGGAACCGTAAAAAGGCCGCGTTGCTGGCGTTTTTCCATAGGCTCCGCCCCCC
TGACGAGCATCACAAAAATCGACGCTCAAGTCAGAGGTGGCGAAACCCGACAGGACTATAAAGATACCAG
GCGTTTCCCCCTGGAAGCTCCCTCGTGCGCTCTCCTGTTCCGACCCTGCCGCTTACCGGATACCTGTCCG
CCTTTCTCCCTTCGGGAAGCGTGGCGCTTTCTCATAGCTCACGCTGTAGGTATCTCAGTTCGGTGTAGGT
CGTTCGCTCCAAGCTGGGCTGTGTGCACGAACCCCCCGTTCAGCCCGACCGCTGCGCCTTATCCGGTAAC
TATCGTCTTGAGTCCAACCCGGTAAGACACGACTTATCGCCACTGGCAGCAGCCACTGGTAACAGGATTA
GCAGAGCGAGGTATGTAGGCGGTGCTACAGAGTTCTTGAAGTGGTGGCCTAACTACGGCTACACTAGAAG
AACAGTATTTGGTATCTGCGCTCTGCTGAAGCCAGTTACCTTCGGAAAAAGAGTTGGTAGCTCTTGATCC
GGCAAACAAACCACCGCTGGTAGCGGTGGTTTTTTTGTTTGCAAGCAGCAGATTACGCGCAGAAAAAAAG
GATCTCAAGAAGATCCTTTGATCTTTTCTACGGGGTCTGACGCTCAGTGGAACGAAAACTCACGTTAAGG
GATTTTGGTCATGAGATTATCAAAAAGGATCTTCACCTAGATCCTTTTAAATTAAAAATGAAGTTTTAAA
TCAATCTAAAGTATATATGAGTAAACTTGGTCTGACAGTTACCAATGCTTAATCAGTGAGGCACCTATCT
CAGCGATCTGTCTATTTCGTTCATCCATAGTTGCCTGACTCCCCGTCGTGTAGATAACTACGATACGGGA
GGGCTTACCATCTGGCCCCAGTGCTGCAATGATACCGCGAGACCCACGCTCACCGGCTCCAGATTTATCA
GCAATAAACCAGCCAGCCGGAAGGGCCGAGCGCAGAAGTGGTCCTGCAACTTTATCCGCCTCCATCCAGT
CTATTAATTGTTGCCGGGAAGCTAGAGTAAGTAGTTCGCCAGTTAATAGTTTGCGCAACGTTGTTGCCAT
TGCTACAGGCATCGTGGTGTCACGCTCGTCGTTTGGTATGGCTTCATTCAGCTCCGGTTCCCAACGATCA
AGGCGAGTTACATGATCCCCCATGTTGTGCAAAAAAGCGGTTAGCTCCTTCGGTCCTCCGATCGTTGTCA
GAAGTAAGTTGGCCGCAGTGTTATCACTCATGGTTATGGCAGCACTGCATAATTCTCTTACTGTCATGCC
ATCCGTAAGATGCTTTTCTGTGACTGGTGAGTACTCAACCAAGTCATTCTGAGAATAGTGTATGCGGCGA
CCGAGTTGCTCTTGCCCGGCGTCAATACGGGATAATACCGCGCCACATAGCAGAACTTTAAAAGTGCTCA
TCATTGGAAAACGTTCTTCGGGGCGAAAACTCTCAAGGATCTTACCGCTGTTGAGATCCAGTTCGATGTA
ACCCACTCGTGCACCCAACTGATCTTCAGCATCTTTTACTTTCACCAGCGTTTCTGGGTGAGCAAAAACA
GGAAGGCAAAATGCCGCAAAAAAGGGAATAAGGGCGACACGGAAATGTTGAATACTCATACTCTTCCTTT
TTCAATATTATTGAAGCATTTATCAGGGTTATTGTCTCATGAGCGGATACATATTTGAATGTATTTAGAA
AAATAAACAAATAGGGGTTCCGCGCACATTTCCCCGAAAAGTGCCACCTGACGTC
